>Addgene plasmid #203133 | Salsa-BC292-P4A4 | addgene full sequence | sequence record 421476 | Addgene NGS Result
AGCGCCCAATACGCAAACCGCCTCTCCCCGCGCGTTGGCCGATTCATTAATGCAGTCGAGGGATCTCCAT
AAGAGAAGAGGGACAGCTATGACTGGGAGTAGTCAGGAGAGGAGGAAAAATCTGGCTAGTAAAACATGTA
AGGAAAATTTTAGGGATGTTAAAGAAAAAAATAACACAAAACAAAATATAAAAAAAATCTAACCTCAAGT
CAAGGCTTTTCTATGGAATAAGGAATGGACAGCAGGGGGCTGTTTCATATACTGATGACCTCTTTATAGC
CAACCTTTGTTCATGGCAGCCAGCATATGGGCATATGTTGCCAAACTCTAAACCAAATACTCATTCTGAT
GTTTTAAATGATTTGCCCTCCCATATGTCCTTCCGAGTGAGAGACACAAAAAATTCCAACACACTATTGC
AATGAAAATAAATTTCCTTTATTAGCCAGAAGTCAGATGCTCAAGGGGCTTCATGATGTCCCCATAATTT
TTGGCAGAGGGAAAAAGATCGATCTCAGTGGTATTTGTGAGCCAGGGCATTGGCCACACCAGCCACCACC
TTCTGATAGGCAGCCTGCACCTGAGGAGTGAATTCTTTGCCAAAATGATGAGACAGCACAACAACCAGCA
CGTTGCCCAGGAGCTGTAGGAAAGAGAAGAAGGCATGAACATGGTTAGCAGAGGGGCCCGGTTTGGACTC
AGAGTATTTTATCCTCATCTCAAACAGTGTATATCATTGTAACCATAAAGAGAAAGGCAGGATGATGACC
AGGGTGTAGTTGTTTCTACCAATAAGAATATTTCCACGCCAGCCAGAATTTATATGCAGAAATATTCTAC
CTTATCATTTAATTATAACAATTGTTCTCTAAAACTGTGCTGAAGTACAATATAATATACCCTGATTGCC
TTGAAAAAAAAGTGATTAGAGAAAGTACTTACAATCTGACAAATAAACAAAAGTGAATTTAAAAATTCGT
TACAAATGCAAGCTAAAGTTTAACGAAAAAGTTACAGAAAATGAAAAGAAAATAAGAGGAGACAATGGTT
GTCAACAGAGTAGAAAGTGAAAGAAACAAAATTATCATGAGGGTCCATGGTGATACAAGGGACATCTTCC
CATTCTAAACAACACCCTGAAAACTTTGCCCCCTCCATATAACATGAATTTTACAATAGCGAAAAAGAAA
GAACAATCAAGGGTCCCCAAACTCACCCTGAAGTTCTCAGCTCTAGAGATATCGTCGAGGCCGCGCTAGC
GTTTAAACTGTCGACCTTAATTAAGAGATCTGCTCGAGGCGCGTCAGCTGACTAGAGGATCCCCGGGTAC
CGAGCTCGAATTCGGGGCCGCGGAGGCTGGATCGGTCCCGGTGTCTTCTATGGAGGTCAAAACAGCGTGG
ATGGCGTCTCCAGGCGATCTGACGGTTCACTAAACGAGCTCTGCTTATATAGGCCTCCCACCGTACACGC
CTACCTCGACCCGGGTACCGAGCTCGACTTTCACTTTTCTCTATCACTGATAGGGAGTGGTAAACTCGAC
TTTCACTTTTCTCTATCACTGATAGGGAGTGGTAAACTCGACTTTCACTTTTCTCTATCACTGATAGGGA
GTGGTAAACTCGACTTTCACTTTTCTCTATCACTGATAGGGAGTGGTAAACTCGACTTTCACTTTTCTCT
ATCACTGATAGGGAGTGGTAAACTCGACCTATATAAGCAGAGCTCGTTTAGTGAACCGTCAGATCGCCTG
GAGACGCCATCCACGCTGTTTTGACCTCCATAGAAGACACCGGGACCGATCCAGCCTCCGCGGCCCCGAA
TTCCTGCAGCGGCCGCTCTAGAACTAGTGGATCCCCGCGGATGGTGAGCAAGGGCGAGGAGCTGTTCACC
GGGGTGGTGCCCATCCTGGTCGAGCTGGACGGCGACGTAAACGGCCACAAGTTCAGCGTGTCCGGCGAGG
GCGAGGGCGATGCCACCTACGGCAAGCTGACCCTGAAGTTCATCTGCACCACCGGCAAGCTGCCCGTGCC
CTGGCCCACCCTCGTGACCACCCTGACCTACGGCGTGCAGTGCTTCAGCCGCTACCCCGACCACATGAAG
CAGCACGACTTCTTCAAGTCCGCCATGCCCGAAGGCTACGTCCAGGAGCGCACCATCTTCTTCAAGGACG
ACGGCAACTACAAGACCCGCGCCGAGGTGAAGTTCGAGGGCGACACCCTGGTGAACCGCATCGAGCTGAA
GGGCATCGACTTCAAGGAGGACGGCAACATCCTGGGGCACAAGCTGGAGTACAACTACAACAGCCACAAC
GTCTATATCATGGCCGACAAGCAGAAGAACGGCATCAAGGTGAACTTCAAGATCCGCCACAACATCGAGG
ACGGCAGCGTGCAGCTCGCCGACCACTACCAGCAGAACACCCCCATCGGCGACGGCCCCGTGCTGCTGCC
CGACAACCACTACCTGAGCACCCAGTCCGCCCTGAGCAAAGACCCCAACGAGAAGCGCGATCACATGGTC
CTGCTGGAGTTCGTGACCGCCGCCGGGATCACTCTCGGCATGGACGAGCTGTACAAGTAATTGAACTCGG
GAATTCGATATCAAGCTTGTCGACCTAGTTCTAGAGGATCCAGACATGATAAGATACATTGATGAGTTTG
GACAAACCACAACTAGAATGCAGTGAAAAAAATGCTTTATTTGTGAAATTTGTGATGCTATTGCTTTATT
TGTAACCATTATAAGCTGCAATAAACAAGTTAACAACAACAATTGCATTCATTTTATGTTTCAGGTTCAG
GGGGAGGTGTGGGAGGTTTTTTAAAGCAAGTAAAACCTCTACAAATGTGGTATGGCTGATTATGATCCTG
CAAGCCTCGTCGTCCTGGCCGGACCACGCTATCTGTGCAAGGTCCCCGGCCCCGGACGCGCGCTCCATGA
GCAGAGCGCCCGCCGCCGAGGCGAAGACTCGGGCGGCGCCCTGCCCGTCCCACCAGGTCAACAGGCGGTA
ACCGGCCTCTTCATCGGGAATGCGCGCGACCTTCAGCATCGCCGGCATGTCCCCCTGGCGGACGGGAAGT
ATCCAGCTCGACCAAGCTGGCCGCGTCGAGTGAAGACGAAAGGGCCTCGTGATACGCCTATTTTTATAGG
TTAATGTCATGATAATAATGGTTTCTTAGACGTCAGGTGGCACTTTTCGGGGAAATGTGCGCGGAACCCC
TATTTGTTTATTTTTCTAAATACATTCAAATATGTATCCGCTCATGAGACAATAACCCTGATAAATGCTT
CAATAATATTGAAAAAGGAAGAGTATGAGTATTCAACATTTCCGTGTCGCCCTTATTCCCTTTTTTGCGG
CATTTTGCCTTCCTGTTTTTGCTCACCCAGAAACGCTGGTGAAAGTAAAAGATGCTGAAGATCAGTTGGG
TGCACGAGTGGGTTACATCGAACTGGATCTCAACAGCGGTAAGATCCTTGAGAGTTTTCGCCCCGAAGAA
CGTTTTCCAATGATGAGCACTTTTAAAGTTCTGCTATGTGGCGCGGTATTATCCCGTGTTGACGCCGGGC
AAGAGCAACTCGGTCGCCGCATACACTATTCTCAGAATGACTTGGTTGAGTACTCACCAGTCACAGAAAA
GCATCTTACGGATGGCATGACAGTAAGAGAATTATGCAGTGCTGCCATAACCATGAGTGATAACACTGCG
GCCAACTTACTTCTGACAACGATCGGAGGACCGAAGGAGCTAACCGCTTTTTTGCACAACATGGGGGATC
ATGTAACTCGCCTTGATCGTTGGGAACCGGAGCTGAATGAAGCCATACCAAACGACGAGCGTGACACCAC
GATGCCTGTAGCAATGGCAACAACGTTGCGCAAACTATTAACTGGCGAACTACTTACTCTAGCTTCCCGG
CAACAATTAATAGACTGGATGGAGGCGGATAAAGTTGCAGGACCACTTCTGCGCTCGGCCCTTCCGGCTG
GCTGGTTTATTGCTGATAAATCTGGAGCCGGTGAGCGTGGGTCTCGCGGTATCATTGCAGCACTGGGGCC
AGATGGTAAGCCCTCCCGTATCGTAGTTATCTACACGACGGGGAGTCAGGCAACTATGGATGAACGAAAT
AGACAGATCGCTGAGATAGGTGCCTCACTGATTAAGCATTGGTAACTGTCAGACCAAGTTTACTCATATA
TACTTTAGATTGATTTAAAACTTCATTTTTAATTTAAAAGGATCTAGGTGAAGATCCTTTTTGATAATCT
CATGACCAAAATCCCTTAACGTGAGTTTTCGTTCCACTGAGCGTCAGACCCCGTAGAAAAGATCAAAGGA
TCTTCTTGAGATCCTTTTTTTCTGCGCGTAATCTGCTGCTTGCAAACAAAAAAACCACCGCTACCAGCGG
TGGTTTGTTTGCCGGATCAAGAGCTACCAACTCTTTTTCCGAAGGTAACTGGCTTCAGCAGAGCGCAGAT
ACCAAATACTGTTCTTCTAGTGTAGCCGTAGTTAGGCCACCACTTCAAGAACTCTGTAGCACCGCCTACA
TACCTCGCTCTGCTAATCCTGTTACCAGTGGCTGCTGCCAGTGGCGATAAGTCGTGTCTTACCGGGTTGG
ACTCAAGACGATAGTTACCGGATAAGGCGCAGCGGTCGGGCTGAACGGGGGGTTCGTGCACACAGCCCAG
CTTGGAGCGAACGACCTACACCGAACTGAGATACCTACAGCGTGAGCTATGAGAAAGCGCCACGCTTCCC
GAAGGGAGAAAGGCGGACAGGTATCCGGTAAGCGGCAGGGTCGGAACAGGAGAGCGCACGAGGGAGCTTC
CAGGGGGAAACGCCTGGTATCTTTATAGTCCTGTCGGGTTTCGCCACCTCTGACTTGAGCGTCGATTTTT
GTGATGCTCGTCAGGGGGGCGGAGCCTATGGAAAAACGCCAGCAACGCGGCCTTTTTACGGTTCCTGGCC
TTTTGCTGGCCTTTTGCTCACATGTTCTTTCCTGCGTTATCCCCTGATTCTGTGGATAACCGTATTACCG
CCTTTGAGTGAGCTGATACCGCTCGCCGCAGCCGAACGACCGAGCGCAGCGAGTCAGTGAGCGAGGAAGC
GGAAG
Features (pLannotate 1.2.2; 17 found; start..end, strand, type, name):
      2..55      +  CDS            lacI (fragment): lac repressor; lacI; The lac repressor binds to the lac operator to inhibit transcription in E. coli. This inhibition can be relieved by adding lactose or isopropyl-β-D-thiogalactopyranoside (IPTG).
    388..443     -  polyA_signal   β-globin poly(A) signal: rabbit β-globin polyadenylation signal (Gil and Proudfoot, 1987)
    518..640     -  CDS            HBB: HBB_COLGU - Experimental evidence at transcript level: Swiss-Prot protein existence level 2. Involved in oxygen transport from the lung to the various peripheral tissues. From Colobus guereza (Mantled guereza) (Eastern black-and-white colobus monkey).
    644..1216    -  intron         β-globin intron: intron from rabbit β-globin gene
   1312..1343    -  misc_feature   MCS (fragment): pUC18/19 multiple cloning site
   1437..1475    -  promoter       minimal CMV promoter: human cytomegalovirus (CMV) immediate early promoter
   1493..1708    -  protein_bind   tetracycline response element (fragment): contains seven copies of the tetracycline operator tetO tetracycline repressor TetR
   1708..1753    +  promoter       TRE3GV promoter (fragment): 3rd-generation Tet-responsive promoter that can be activated by binding of Tet-On® 3G, optimized for retroviral and lentiviral vectors
   1829..1856    +  misc_feature   MCS (fragment): pBluescript multiple cloning site
   1861..2580    +  CDS            EGFP: the original enhanced GFP (Yang et al., 1996) mammalian codon-optimized
   2590..2613    +  misc_feature   MCS (fragment): pBluescript multiple cloning site
   2627..2761    -  polyA_signal   SV40 poly(A) signal: SV40 polyadenylation signal
   2784..2867    -  CDS            large T antigen (fragment): large T antigen from SV40 (simian virus 40)
   2861..3091    -  CDS            str (fragment): STR_KLEPN - Protein inferred from homology: Swiss-Prot protein existence level 3. The aminoglycoside phosphotransferases achieve inactivation of their antibiotic substrates by phosphorylation. From Klebsiella pneumoniae.
   3210..3314    +  promoter       AmpR promoter: bla
   3315..4175    +  CDS            AmpR: β-lactamase; bla; confers resistance to ampicillin, carbenicillin, and related antibiotics
   4346..4934    +  rep_origin     ori: high-copy-number ColE1/pMB1/pBR322/pUC origin of replication
