[The description below was written by a language model from this plasmid's Addgene catalogue record and pLannotate feature annotations shown in this document.]
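Description:
Salsa-BC292-P4A4 is a mammalian expression reporter plasmid of about 5.1 kb built on the pCER206 backbone, one member of a barcoded reporter series for the PRESTO-Salsa platform, a highly multiplexed assay for screening GPCR activity. It is propagated in E. coli as a high-copy plasmid through a ColE1/pUC-type origin and selected with ampicillin via the bla gene under its native promoter. No mammalian selection marker is annotated, which fits transient transfection, although the record does not state this explicitly.

The payload is a synthetic 730 bp EGFP/BC292 insert placed under a tetracycline response element. The feature table shows a central tetO array flanked by minimal promoters pointing in opposite directions, suggesting a bidirectional Tet-responsive layout. On the forward side, a TRE3G-type minimal promoter fragment precedes mammalian codon-optimized EGFP. The BsrGI and HindIII cloning sites imply that the barcode sits near the 3′ end of or just downstream of the EGFP coding region, so it would be carried in the reporter transcript, though the barcode itself is not annotated. An SV40 poly(A) signal lies just downstream of this unit but is annotated on the opposite strand. On the reverse side, a minimal CMV promoter faces a polylinker fragment, a rabbit β-globin intron and a β-globin poly(A) signal, with no coding sequence annotated there apart from a short globin exon match. Small lacI, SV40 large T and streptomycin-resistance fragments appear to be backbone remnants.

In use, a Tet-type transactivator binding the TRE, presumably released on receptor activation as in PRESTO-style assays, would drive transcription of the EGFP-barcode message. The unique barcode lets reporter output be assigned to a particular receptor when many are pooled and read out together.
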