Addgene plasmid #203133: Salsa-BC292-P4A4
Purpose: Expression of barcoded reporter plasmid for PRESTO-Salsa; EGFP/BC292
Depositing lab: Noah Palm. Depositing organization: Yale University. Publication: Highly multiplexed bioactivity screening reveals human and microbiota metabolome-GPCRome interactions. Chen H, Rosen CE, Gonzalez-Hernandez JA, Song D, Potempa J, Ring AM, Palm NW. Cell. 2023 Jul 6;186(14):3095-3110.e19. doi: 10.1016/j.cell.2023.05.024. Epub 2023 Jun 14. PubMed 37321219.
Backbone
  Vector backbone: pCER206
  Vector type: Mammalian Expression
Growth in bacteria
  Bacterial resistance: Ampicillin, 100 μg/mL
  Growth temperature: 37°C
  Growth strain: DH5alpha
  Copy number: High Copy
Gene/Insert
  Gene/Insert name: EGFP/BC292
  Species: Synthetic
  Insert size (bp): 730
  Promoter: Tet Response Element (TRE)
  Cloning method: Restriction Enzyme; 5′ cloning site BsrGI (not destroyed); 3′ cloning site HindIII (not destroyed)
  Sequencing primers: 5′ Custom primer (GAAGCGCGATCACATGG)
Terms and licenses: Academic/Nonprofit Terms; Industry Terms: Not Available to Industry
How to cite: Salsa-BC292-P4A4 was a gift from Noah Palm (Addgene plasmid # 203133 ; http://n2t.net/addgene:203133 ; RRID:Addgene_203133)
