>Addgene plasmid #203133 | Salsa-BC292-P4A4 | depositor partial sequence | sequence record 394006 | BC292
TTGAACTCGG
